>Addgene plasmid #56433 | EGFP-Endosomes-13 | depositor partial sequence | sequence record 87325 | insert sequence
GTCGTAACAACTCCGCCCCATTGACGCAAATGGGCGGTAGGCGTGTACGGTGGGAGGTCTATATAAGCAG
AGCTGGTTTAGTGAACCGTCAGATCCGCTAGCGCTACCGGTCGCCACCATGGTGAGCAAGGGCGAGGAGC
TGTTCACCGGGGTGGTGCCCATCCTGGTCGAGCTGGACGGCGACGTAAACGGCCACAAGTTCAGCGTGTC
CGGCGAGGGCGAGGGCGATGCCACCTACGGCAAGCTGACCCTGAAGTTCATCTGCACCACCGGCAAGCTG
CCCGTGCCCTGGCCCACCCTCGTGACCACCCTGACCTACGGCGTGCAGTGCTTCAGCCGCTACCCCGACC
ACATGAAGCAGCACGACTTCTTCAAGTCCGCCATGCCCGAAGGCTACGTCCAGGAGCGCACCATCTTCTT
CAAGGACGACGGCAACTACAAGACCCGCGCCGAGGTGAAGTTCGAGGGCGACACCCTGGTGAACCGCATC
GAGCTGAAGGGCATCGACTTCAAGGAGGACGGCAACATCCTGGGGCACAAGCTGGAGTACAACTACAACA
GCCACAACGTCTATATCATGGCCGACAAGCAGAAGAACGGCATCAAGGTGAACTTCAAGATCCGCCACAA
CATCGAGGACGGCAGCGTGCAGCTCGCCGACCACTACCAGCAGAACACCCCCATCGGCGACGGCCCCGTG
CTGCTGCCCGACAACCACTACCTGAGCACCCAGTCCGCCCTGAGCAAAGACCCCAACGAGAAGCGCGATC
ACATGGTCCTGCTGGAGTTCGTGACCGCCGCCGGGATCACTCTCGGCATGGACGAGCTGTACAAGTACTC
AGATCTCGAGCTCAAGCTTGATATCGAATTCCCCATGGAGCAGAAGCTGATCTCCGAGGAGGACCTGAAC
CGGAAGAAACTGGTGGTTGTTGGTGATGGAGCCTGTGGAAAGACATGCTTGCTCATAGTCTTCAGCAAGG
ACGAGTTCCCAGAGGTGTATGTGCCCACAGTGTTTGAGAACTATGTGGCAGATATCGAGGTGGATGGAAA
GCAGGTAGAGTTGGCTTTGTGGGACACAGCTGGCCAGGAGGACTACGACCGCCTGCGGCCGCTCTCCTAC
CCGGACACCGACGTCATTCTCATGTGCTTCTCGGTGGACAGCCCGGACTCGCTGGAGAACATCCCCGAGA
AGTGGGTCCCCGAGGTGAAGCACTTCTGTCCCAATGTGCCCATCATCCTGGTGGCCAACAAAAAAGACCT
GCGCAGCGACGAGCATGTCCGCACAGAGCTGGCCCGCATGAAGCAGGAACCCGTTCGCACGGATGACGGC
CGCGCCATGGCCGTGCGCATCCAAGCCTACGACTACCTCGAGTGCTCTGCCAAGACCAAGGAAGGCGTGC
GCGAGGTCTTCGAGACGGCCACGCGCGCCGCGCTGCAGAAGCGCTACGGCTCCCAGAACGGCTGCATCAA
CTGCTGCAAGGTGCTATGAGGGCCGCGCCCGTCGCGCCTGCCCCGGCCCGGGATCCACCGGATCTAGATA
ACTGATCATAATCAGCCATACCACATTTGTAGAGGTTTTACTTGCTTTAAAAAACCTCCCACACCT
