>Addgene plasmid #56433 | EGFP-Endosomes-13 | addgene partial sequence | sequence record 120358 | EGFP-C 5'-CATGGTCCTGCTGGAGTTCGTG-3'
CTGTACAAGTACTCAGATCTCGAGCTCAAGCTTGATATCGAATTCCCCATGGAGCAGAAGCTGATCTCCG
AGGAGGACCTGAACCGGAAGAAACTGGTGGTTGTTGGTGATGGAGCCTGTGGAAAGACATGCTTGCTCAT
AGTCTTCAGCAAGGACGAGTTCCCAGAGGTGTATGTGCCCACAGTGTTTGAGAACTATGTGGCAGATATC
GAGGTGGATGGAAAGCAGGTAGAGTTGGCTTTGTGGGACACAGCTGGCCAGGAGGACTACGACCGCCTGC
GGCCGCTCTCCTACCCGGACACCGACGTCATTCTCATGTGCTTCTCGGTGGACAGCCCGGACTCGCTGGA
GAACATCCCCGAGAAGTGGGTCCCCGAGGTGAAGCACTTCTGTCCCAATGTGCCCATCATCCTGGTGGCC
AACAAAAAAGACCTGCGCAGCGACGAGCATGTCCGCACAGAGCTGGCCCGCATGAAGCAGGAACCCGTTC
GCACGGATGACGGCCGCGCCATGGCCGTGCGCATCCAAGCCTACGACTACCTCGAGTGCTCTGCCAAGAC
CAAGGAAGGCGTGCGCGAGGTCTTCGAGACGGCCACGCGCGCCGCGCTGCAGAAGCGCTACGGCTCCCAG
AACGGCTGCATCAACTGCTGCAAGGTGCTATGAGGGCCGCGCCCGTCGCGCCTGCCCCTGCCGGGGATCC
ACCGGATCTAGATAACTGATCATAATCAGCCATACCACATTTGTAGAGGTTTTACTTGCTTTAAAAAACC
TCCCACACCTCCCCCTGAACCTGAAACATAAAATGAATGCAATTGTTGTTGTTAACTTGTTTA
