[The description below was written by a language model from this plasmid's Addgene catalogue record.]
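Description:
EGFP-Endosomes-13 is a mammalian expression plasmid built on an EGFP-type backbone of about 4.75 kb (excluding the insert) that produces a green fluorescent marker for endosomes. It is maintained in E. coli as a high-copy plasmid under kanamycin selection, and it carries a neomycin resistance marker so that transfected mammalian cells can be selected with G418 to derive stable lines. No feature table accompanies the record, so the specific origin of replication and other backbone elements are not stated; the use of an SV40 polyA reverse sequencing primer suggests that an SV40 polyadenylation signal lies downstream of the expression cassette.

The payload is the human RHOB coding sequence, a small Rho-family GTPase that associates with endosomal membranes and therefore serves as the targeting moiety. It is expressed from the CMV promoter, a strong constitutive promoter in most mammalian cell types, as a fusion with EGFP at the N terminus supplied by the backbone. Placing the fluorescent protein at the N terminus leaves the C-terminal end of RhoB free, which is generally the region of Rho GTPases that is lipid-modified for membrane attachment. The "13" in the name probably refers to the linker between the two partners, but the record does not explain it, and the cloning method is listed as unknown.

The construct is intended as a localization reporter for live or fixed-cell fluorescence microscopy, labelling endosomes with a signal excited at 488 nm and emitting at 507 nm. It belongs to a collection of fluorescent protein fusions used for tracking subcellular compartments.
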