Addgene plasmid #56433: EGFP-Endosomes-13
Purpose: Localization: Endosomes, Excitation: 488, Emission: 507
Depositing lab: Michael Davidson. Publication: Fluorescent protein tracking and detection: fluorescent protein structure and color variants. Rizzo MA, Davidson MW, Piston DW. Cold Spring Harb Protoc. 2009 Dec;2009(12):pdb.top63. doi: 10.1101/pdb.top63. PubMed 20150100.
Backbone
  Vector backbone: EGFP
  Backbone size w/o insert (bp): 4750
  Vector type: Mammalian Expression
  Selectable markers: Neomycin (select with G418)
Growth in bacteria
  Bacterial resistance: Kanamycin, 50 μg/mL
  Growth temperature: 37°C
  Growth strain: DH5alpha
  Copy number: High Copy
Gene/Insert
  Gene/Insert name: Endosomes (alt name: NM_004040.2)
  Species: H. sapiens (human)
  Entrez Gene: RHOB (a.k.a. ARH6, ARHB, MST081, MSTP081, RHOH6)
  Promoter: CMV
  Tag / fusion protein: EGFP (N terminal on backbone)
  Cloning method: Unknown
  Sequencing primers: 5′ CMV-F; 3′ SV40pA-R
Terms and licenses: Academic/Nonprofit Terms; Industry Terms
Depositor comments: . Excitation = 488; Emission = 507
How to cite: EGFP-Endosomes-13 was a gift from Michael Davidson (Addgene plasmid # 56433 ; http://n2t.net/addgene:56433 ; RRID:Addgene_56433)
